Addgene plasmid #81654: pDONR223_KRAS_p.G12S
Purpose: Gateway Donor vector containing KRAS, part of the Target Accelerator Plasmid Collection.
Depositing lab: Jesse Boehm & William Hahn & David Root. Depositing organization: Broad Institute. Publication: Systematic Functional Interrogation of Rare Cancer Variants Identifies Oncogenic Alleles. Kim E, Ilic N, Shrestha Y, Zou L, Kamburov A, Zhu C, Yang X, Lubonja R, Tran N, Nguyen C, Lawrence MS, Piccioni F, Bagul M, Doench JG, Chouinard CR, Wu X, Hogstrom L, Natoli T, Tamayo P, Horn H, Corsello SM, Lage K, Root DE, Subramanian A, Golub TR, Getz G, Boehm JS, Hahn WC. Cancer Discov. 2016 Jul;6(7):714-26. doi: 10.1158/2159-8290.CD-16-0160. Epub 2016 May 4. PubMed 27147599.
Backbone
  Vector backbone: pDONR223
  Backbone manufacturer: Invitrogen
  Backbone size w/o insert (bp): 2790
  Vector type: Gateway Entry vector
Growth in bacteria
  Bacterial resistance: Spectinomycin, 50 μg/mL
  Growth temperature: 37°C
  Growth strain: DH5alpha
  Copy number: High Copy
Gene/Insert
  Gene/Insert name: KRAS (alt name: NM_004985.4)
  Species: H. sapiens (human)
  Mutation: G12S
  Entrez Gene: KRAS (a.k.a. 'C-K-RAS, C-K-RAS, CFC2, K-RAS2A, K-RAS2B, K-RAS4A, K-RAS4B, K-Ras, K-Ras 2, KI-RAS, KRAS1, KRAS2, NS, NS3, OES, RALD, RASK2, c-Ki-ras, c-Ki-ras2)
  Promoter: None
  Cloning method: Gateway Cloning
  Sequencing primers: 5′ M13pUC-fwd; 3′ M13-Rev
Terms and licenses: Academic/Nonprofit Terms; Industry Terms: Not Available to Industry
Depositor comments: Closed state: stop codon immediately follows insert
How to cite: pDONR223_KRAS_p.G12S was a gift from Jesse Boehm & William Hahn & David Root (Addgene plasmid # 81654 ; http://n2t.net/addgene:81654 ; RRID:Addgene_81654)
