[The description below was written by a language model from this plasmid's Addgene catalogue record and pLannotate feature annotations shown in this document.]
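Description:
pDONR223_KRAS_p.G12S is a Gateway entry clone built on the Invitrogen pDONR223 backbone, carrying the human KRAS open reading frame (reference transcript NM_004985.4) with the G12S substitution, a codon-12 change at a well-known oncogenic hotspot of this small GTPase. The sequenced plasmid is about 3.4 kb. It is propagated in E. coli from a high-copy ColE1/pUC-type origin and selected with spectinomycin through the aadA aminoglycoside adenylyltransferase gene (SmR). The annotated fragments of a class 1 integron Pc promoter and a gentamicin acetyltransferase gene just upstream appear to be remnants of the integron context from which that resistance cassette derives.

The KRAS coding sequence sits between two attL recombination sites, which allow it to be transferred by an LR Clonase reaction into any compatible Gateway destination vector. The automated annotation labels these sites as attL4 and attL3 variants, and this may simply reflect closest-match naming by the software. The insert has no promoter of its own, so the plasmid is a shuttle and archive form rather than an expression construct. rrnB T1 and T2 terminators lie upstream of the cassette to insulate it from read-through transcription, and a T7 promoter lies just outside the downstream attL site, facing toward the insert's 3′ end. Short lacI and lacZα fragments are backbone remnants. The clone is in the "closed" configuration, with a stop codon directly after the ORF, so it will express the native C-terminus and cannot accept C-terminal fusion tags from a destination vector. It belongs to the Target Accelerator Plasmid Collection, assembled for systematic functional testing of cancer-associated variant alleles.
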