Features (pLannotate 1.2.2; 12 found; start..end, strand, type, name):
     67..90      +  promoter       Pc promoter (fragment): intI1 (promoter lies within the coding sequence); class 1 integron promoter
    266..322     +  CDS            GmR (fragment): gentamycin acetyltransferase; aacC1; confers resistance to gentamycin
    329..1120    +  CDS            SmR: aminoglycoside adenylyltransferase (Murphy, 1985); aadA; confers resistance to spectinomycin and streptomycin
   1213..1801    +  rep_origin     ori: high-copy-number ColE1/pMB1/pBR322/pUC origin of replication
   1984..2076    +  CDS            lacI (fragment): lac repressor; lacI; The lac repressor binds to the lac operator to inhibit transcription in E. coli. This inhibition can be relieved by adding lactose or isopropyl-β-D-thiogalactopyranoside (IPTG).
   2131..2158    -  terminator     rrnB T2 terminator: transcription terminator T2 from the E. coli rrnB gene
   2290..2333    +  terminator     rrnB T1 terminator: Escherichia coli rrnB; transcription terminator T1 from the E. coli rrnB gene
   2380..2416    -  CDS            lacZα (fragment): LacZα fragment of β-galactosidase; lacZ fragment
   2433..2528    +  protein_bind   attL4: mutant version of attL; recombination site for the Gateway® LR reaction LR Clonase™
   2534..3098    +  CDS            K-Ras (fragment): human small GTPase proto-oncoprotein
   3105..3200    -  protein_bind   attL3: mutant version of attL; recombination site for the Gateway® LR reaction LR Clonase™
   3219..3237    -  promoter       T7 promoter: promoter for bacteriophage T7 RNA polymerase
>Addgene plasmid #81654 | pDONR223_KRAS_p.G12S | addgene full sequence | sequence record 166483 | Addgene NGS Result
TTCGCTGCTACCCAAGGTTGCCGGGTGACGCACACCGTGGAAACGGATGAAGGCACGAACCCAGTGGACA
TAAGCCTGTTCGGTTCGTAAGCTGTAATGCAAGTAGCGTATGCGCTCACGCAACTGGTCCAGAACCTTGA
CCGAACGCAGCGGTGGTAACGGCGCAGTGGCGGTTTTCATGGCTTGTTATGACTGTTTTTTTGGGGTACA
GTCTATGCCTCGGGCATCCAAGCAGCAAGCGCGTTACGCCGTGGGTCGATGTTTGATGTTATGGAGCAGC
AACGATGTTACGCAGCAGGGCAGTCGCCCTAAAACAAAGTTAAACATTATGAGGGAAGCGGTGATCGCCG
AAGTATCGACTCAACTATCAGAGGTAGTTGGCGTCATCGAGCGCCATCTCGAACCGACGTTGCTGGCCGT
ACATTTGTACGGCTCCGCAGTGGATGGCGGCCTGAAGCCACACAGTGATATTGATTTGCTGGTTACGGTG
ACCGTAAGGCTTGATGAAACAACGCGGCGAGCTTTGATCAACGACCTTTTGGAAACTTCGGCTTCCCCTG
GAGAGAGCGAGATTCTCCGCGCTGTAGAAGTCACCATTGTTGTGCACGACGACATCATTCCGTGGCGTTA
TCCAGCTAAGCGCGAACTGCAATTTGGAGAATGGCAGCGCAATGACATTCTTGCAGGTATCTTCGAGCCA
GCCACGATCGACATTGATCTGGCTATCTTGCTGACAAAAGCAAGAGAACATAGCGTTGCCTTGGTAGGTC
CAGCGGCGGAGGAACTCTTTGATCCGGTTCCTGAACAGGATCTATTTGAGGCGCTAAATGAAACCTTAAC
GCTATGGAACTCGCCGCCCGACTGGGCTGGCGATGAGCGAAATGTAGTGCTTACGTTGTCCCGCATTTGG
TACAGCGCAGTAACCGGCAAAATCGCGCCGAAGGATGTCGCTGCCGACTGGGCAATGGAGCGCCTGCCGG
CCCAGTATCAGCCCGTCATACTTGAAGCTAGACAGGCTTATCTTGGACAAGAAGAAGATCGCTTGGCCTC
GCGCGCAGATCAGTTGGAAGAATTTGTCCACTACGTGAAAGGCGAGATCACCAAGGTAGTCGGCAAATAA
CCCTCGAGCCACCCATGACCAAAATCCCTTAACGTGAGTTACGCGTCGTTCCACTGAGCGTCAGACCCCG
TAGAAAAGATCAAAGGATCTTCTTGAGATCCTTTTTTTCTGCGCGTAATCTGCTGCTTGCAAACAAAAAA
ACCACCGCTACCAGCGGTGGTTTGTTTGCCGGATCAAGAGCTACCAACTCTTTTTCCGAAGGTAACTGGC
TTCAGCAGAGCGCAGATACCAAATACTGTTCTTCTAGTGTAGCCGTAGTTAGGCCACCACTTCAAGAACT
CTGTAGCACCGCCTACATACCTCGCTCTGCTAATCCTGTTACCAGTGGCTGCTGCCAGTGGCGATAAGTC
GTGTCTTACCGGGTTGGACTCAAGACGATAGTTACCGGATAAGGCGCAGCGGTCGGGCTGAACGGGGGGT
TCGTGCACACAGCCCAGCTTGGAGCGAACGACCTACACCGAACTGAGATACCTACAGCGTGAGCTATGAG
AAAGCGCCACGCTTCCCGAAGGGAGAAAGGCGGACAGGTATCCGGTAAGCGGCAGGGTCGGAACAGGAGA
GCGCACGAGGGAGCTTCCAGGGGGAAACGCCTGGTATCTTTATAGTCCTGTCGGGTTTCGCCACCTCTGA
CTTGAGCGTCGATTTTTGTGATGCTCGTCAGGGGGGCGGAGCCTATGGAAAAACGCCAGCAACGCGGCCT
TTTTACGGTTCCTGGCCTTTTGCTGGCCTTTTGCTCACATGTTCTTTCCTGCGTTATCCCCTGATTCTGT
GGATAACCGTATTACCGCCTTTGAGTGAGCTGATACCGCTCGCCGCAGCCGAACGACCGAGCGCAGCGAG
TCAGTGAGCGAGGAAGCGGAAGAGCGCCCAATACGCAAACCGCCTCTCCCCGCGCGTTGGCCGATTCATT
AATGCAGCTGGCACGACAGGTTTCCCGACTGGAAAGCGGGCAGTGAGCGCAACGCAATTAATACGCGTAC
CGCTAGCCAGGAAGAGTTTGTAGAAACGCAAAAAGGCCATCCGTCAGGATGGCCTTCTGCTTAGTTTGAT
GCCTGGCAGTTTATGGCGGGCGTCCTGCCCGCCACCCTCCGGGCCGTTGCTTCACAACGTTCAAATCCGC
TCCCGGCGGATTTGTCCTACTCAGGAGAGCGTTCACCGACAAACAACAGATAAAACGAAAGGCCCAGTCT
TCCGACTGAGCCTTTCGTTTTATTTGATGCCTGGCAGTTCCCTACTCTCGCGTTAACGCTAGCATGGATG
TTTTCCCAGTCACGACGTTGTAAAACGACGGCCAGTCTTAAGCTCGGGCCCCAAATAATGATTTTATTTT
GACTGATAGTGACCTGTTCGTTGCAACAAATTGATAAGCAATGCTTTTTTATAATGACAACTTTGTACAA
AAAAGTTGGCACCATGACTGAATATAAACTTGTGGTAGTTGGAGCTAGTGGCGTAGGCAAGAGTGCCTTG
ACGATACAGCTAATTCAGAATCATTTTGTGGACGAATATGATCCAACAATAGAGGATTCCTACAGGAAGC
AAGTAGTAATTGATGGAGAAACCTGTCTCTTGGATATTCTCGACACAGCAGGTCAAGAGGAGTACAGTGC
AATGAGGGACCAGTACATGAGGACTGGGGAGGGCTTTCTTTGTGTATTTGCCATAAATAATACTAAATCA
TTTGAAGATATTCACCATTATAGAGAACAAATTAAAAGAGTTAAGGACTCTGAAGATGTACCTATGGTCC
TAGTAGGAAATAAATGTGATTTGCCTTCTAGAACAGTAGACACAAAACAGGCTCAGGACTTAGCAAGAAG
TTATGGAATTCCTTTTATTGAAACATCAGCAAAGACAAGACAGGGTGTTGATGATGCCTTCTATACATTA
GTTCGAGAAATTCGAAAACATAAAGAAAAGATGAGCAAAGATGGTAAAAAGAAGAAAAAGAAGTCAAAGA
CAAAGTGTGTAATTATGTGATTGCCAACTTTCTTGTACAAAGTTGGCATTATAAGAAAGCATTGCTTATC
AATTTGTTGCAACGAACAGGTCACTATCAGTCAAAATAAAATCATTATTTGCCATCCAGCTGATATCCCC
TATAGTGAGTCGTATTACATGGTCATAGCTGTTTCCTGGCAGCTCTGGCCCGTGTCTCAAAATCTCTGAT
GTTACATTGCACAAGATAAAAATATATCATCATGCCTCCTCTAGACCAGCCAGGACAGAAATGCCTCGAC
