>Addgene plasmid #81654 | pDONR223_KRAS_p.G12S | depositor partial sequence | sequence record 154973 | Insert sequence
ATGACTGAATATAAACTTGTGGTAGTTGGAGCTAGTGGCGTAGGCAAGAGTGCCTTGACGATACAGCTAA
TTCAGAATCATTTTGTGGACGAATATGATCCAACAATAGAGGATTCCTACAGGAAGCAAGTAGTAATTGA
TGGAGAAACCTGTCTCTTGGATATTCTCGACACAGCAGGTCAAGAGGAGTACAGTGCAATGAGGGACCAG
TACATGAGGACTGGGGAGGGCTTTCTTTGTGTATTTGCCATAAATAATACTAAATCATTTGAAGATATTC
ACCATTATAGAGAACAAATTAAAAGAGTTAAGGACTCTGAAGATGTACCTATGGTCCTAGTAGGAAATAA
ATGTGATTTGCCTTCTAGAACAGTAGACACAAAACAGGCTCAGGACTTAGCAAGAAGTTATGGAATTCCT
TTTATTGAAACATCAGCAAAGACAAGACAGGGTGTTGATGATGCCTTCTATACATTAGTTCGAGAAATTC
GAAAACATAAAGAAAAGATGAGCAAAGATGGTAAAAAGAAGAAAAAGAAGTCAAAGACAAAGTGTGTAAT
TATG
